>Addgene plasmid #233980 | makeTCR_Hs.TRAV40 | addgene full sequence | sequence record 468302 | Addgene NGS Result
CGTCTCAGATGAACTCCTCTCTGGACTTTCTAATTCTGATCTTAATGTTTGGAGGAACCAGCAGCAATTC
AGTCAAGCAGACGGGCCAAATAACTGTCTCGGAGGGAGCATCTGTGACTATGAACTGCACATACACATCC
ACGGGGTACCCTACCCTTTTCTGGTATGTGGAATACCCCAGCAAACCTCTGCAGCTTCTTCAGAGAGAGA
CAATGGAAAACAGCAAAAACTTCGGAGGCGGAAATATTAAAGACAAAAACTCCCCCATTGTGAAATATTC
AGTCCAGGTATCAGACTCAGCCGTGTACTACTGTTGAGACGCAGGGAAGATGGCCGCGAAGAAAACGTCA
TAGCTGTTTCCTGACTGACCATTTAAATCATACCTGACCTCCATAGCAGAAAGTCAAAAGCCTCCGACCG
GAGGCTTTTGACTTGATCGGCACGTAAGAGGTTCCAACTTTCACCATAATGAAATAAGATCACTACCGGG
CGTATTTTTTGAGTTATCGAGATTTTCAGGAGCTAAGGAAGCTAAAATGGAGAAAAAAATCACTGGATAT
ACCACCGTTGATATATCCCAATGGCATCGTAAAGAACATTTTGAGGCATTTCAGTCAGTTGCTCAATGTA
CCTATAACCAGACCGTTCAGCTGGATATTACGGCCTTTTTAAAGACCGTAAAGAAAAATAAGCACAAGTT
TTATCCGGCCTTTATTCACATTCTTGCCCGCCTGATGAATGCTCATCCGGAATTTCGTATGGCAATGAAA
GACGGTGAGCTGGTGATATGGGATAGTGTTCACCCTTGTTACACCGTTTTCCATGAGCAAACTGAAACGT
TTTCATCGCTCTGGAGTGAATACCACGACGATTTCCGGCAGTTTCTACACATATATTCGCAAGATGTGGC
GTGTTACGGTGAAAACCTGGCCTATTTCCCTAAAGGGTTTATTGAGAATATGTTTTTTGTCTCAGCCAAT
CCCTGGGTGAGTTTCACCAGTTTTGATTTAAACGTGGCCAATATGGACAACTTCTTCGCCCCCGTTTTCA
CCATGGGCAAATATTATACGCAAGGCGACAAGGTGCTGATGCCGCTGGCGATTCAGGTTCATCATGCCGT
TTGTGATGGCTTCCATGTCGGCAGAATGCTTAATGAATTACAACAGTACTGCGATGAGTGGCAGGGCGGG
GCGTAATGAGGGCCCAAATGTAATCACCTGGCTCACCTTCGGGTGGGCCTTTCTGCGTTGCTGGCGTTTT
TCCATAGGCTCCGCCCCCCTGACGAGCATCACAAAAATCGATGCTCAAGTCAGAGGTGGCGAAACCCGAC
AGGACTATAAAGATACCAGGCGTTTCCCCCTGGAAGCTCCCTCGTGCGCTCTCCTGTTCCGACCCTGCCG
CTTACCGGATACCTGTCCGCCTTTCTCCCTTCGGGAAGCGTGGCGCTTTCTCATAGCTCACGCTGTAGGT
ATCTCAGTTCGGTGTAGGTCGTTCGCTCCAAGCTGGGCTGTGTGCACGAACCCCCCGTTCAGCCCGACCG
CTGCGCCTTATCCGGTAACTATCGTCTTGAGTCCAACCCGGTAAGACACGACTTATCGCCACTGGCAGCA
GCCACTGGTAACAGGATTAGCAGAGCGAGGTATGTAGGCGGTGCTACAGAGTTCTTGAAGTGGTGGCCTA
ACTACGGCTACACTAGAAGAACAGTATTTGGTATCTGCGCTCTGCTGAAGCCAGTTACCTCGGAAAAAGA
GTTGGTAGCTCTTGATCCGGCAAACAAACCACCGCTGGTAGCGGTGGTTTTTTTGTTTGCAAGCAGCAGA
TTACGCGCAGAAAAAAAGGATCTCAAGAAGATCCTTTGATTTTCTACCGAAGAAAGGCCCACCCGTGAAG
GTGAGCCAGTGAGTTGATTGCAGTCCAGTTACGCTGGAGTCTGAGGCTCGTCCTGAATGATATCAAGCTT
GAATTCGTTTGTAAAACGACGGCCAGTGCTAACCGTATCGCATTGGCCATACCTACA
Features (pLannotate 1.2.2; 8 found; start..end, strand, type, name):
      9..314     +  CDS            TRAV40: TVA40_HUMAN - Protein inferred from homology: Swiss-Prot protein existence level 3. V region of the variable domain of T cell receptor (TR) alpha chain that participates in the antigen recognition (PubMed:24600447). Alpha-beta T cell receptors are antigen specific receptors which are essential to the immune response and are present on the cell surface of T lymphocytes. Recognize peptide-major histocompatibility (MH) (pMH) complexes that are displayed by antigen presenting cells (APC), a prerequisite for efficient T cell adaptive immunity against pathogens (PubMed:25493333). Binding of alpha-be
    402..433     +  terminator     tonB terminator: bidirectional E. coli tonB-P14 transcription terminator
    434..536     +  promoter       cat promoter: promoter of the E. coli cat gene encoding chloramphenicol acetyltransferase
    537..1193    +  CDS            cat: CAT_ECOLX - Experimental evidence at protein level: Swiss-Prot protein existence level 1. This enzyme is an effector of chloramphenicol resistance in bacteria. From Escherichia coli. This protein is used as a marker in many commonly used cloning vectors, such as pACYC184.
   1220..1247    +  terminator     T7Te terminator: phage T7 early transcription terminator
   1259..1846    -  rep_origin     ori: high-copy-number ColE1/pMB1/pBR322/pUC origin of replication
   1868..1897    -  terminator     T3Te terminator: phage T3 early transcription terminator
   1969..1988    -  CDS            lacZα (fragment): LacZα fragment of β-galactosidase; lacZ fragment
