[The description below was written by a language model from this plasmid's Addgene catalogue record and pLannotate feature annotations shown in this document.]
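Description:
makeTCR_Hs.TRAV40 is a small (about 2.0 kb) bacterial part plasmid from the makeTCR synthetic-biology toolkit, a modular platform for single-step assembly of T cell receptor coding sequences. It is built on the custom minimal pmakeTCR backbone (about 1.7 kb), which carries a high-copy ColE1/pUC-type origin of replication and a chloramphenicol acetyltransferase (cat) gene driven by its own promoter, so the plasmid is maintained and selected in E. coli with chloramphenicol. The backbone is insulated by several short transcription terminators (tonB, T7Te and T3Te) flanking the marker and origin. A short residual lacZα fragment is also annotated, and M13 forward and reverse primer sites are listed for sequencing across the insert.

The payload is a synthetic, roughly 307 bp segment encoding human TRAV40, the V region of a T cell receptor alpha chain variable domain, which contributes to recognition of peptide–MHC complexes. No promoter drives the insert, so it is stored as a promoterless donor module and is not an expression cassette. The insert is bounded by defined four-base junctions at its 5′ and 3′ ends that are recorded as not destroyed. This is consistent with overhang-directed modular assembly, in which the V segment would be released and joined in order with other TCR parts, although the record does not name the enzyme used or the partner modules. Its stated purpose is to supply the human TRAV40 gene segment for makeTCR assembly of full TCR constructs. The feature table covers the full sequenced plasmid and agrees with the catalogue entry.
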