Addgene plasmid #233980: makeTCR_Hs.TRAV40
Purpose: Hs TRAV gene for makeTCR assembly
Depositing lab: Michael Platten. Depositing organization: Deutsches Krebsforschungszentrum (DKFZ). Publication: makeTCR: A Modular Platform for Rapid, Flexible, Scalable, Single-Step T Cell Receptor Synthesis. Hamberger M, Neuhoff M-T, Pietrantonio SV, Boschert T, Maldonado Torres C, Errerd A, Tan CL, Lindner JM, Platten M, Green EW. bioRxiv 2025.04.27.647198 10.1101/2025.04.27.647198.
Backbone
  Vector backbone: pmakeTCR
  Backbone manufacturer: custom
  Backbone size w/o insert (bp): 1710
  Vector type: Synthetic Biology
Growth in bacteria
  Bacterial resistance: Chloramphenicol, 25 μg/mL
  Growth temperature: 37°C
  Growth strain: DH5alpha
  Copy number: High Copy
Gene/Insert
  Gene/Insert name: TRAV40 (alt name: ENSG00000211819)
  Species: H. sapiens (human)
  Insert size (bp): 307
  Entrez Gene: TRAV40 (a.k.a. TCRAV31S1, TCRAV40S1)
  Promoter: n/a
  Cloning method: Restriction Enzyme; 5′ cloning site GATG (not destroyed); 3′ cloning site CTGT (not destroyed)
  Sequencing primers: 5′ M13 (-21) Forward; 3′ M13 Reverse
Resource information
  A portion of this plasmid was derived from a plasmid made by: synthetic
Terms and licenses: Academic/Nonprofit Terms; Industry Terms: Not Available to Industry
Depositor comments: Please visit https://doi.org/10.1101/2025.04.27.647198 for bioRxiv preprint.
How to cite: makeTCR_Hs.TRAV40 was a gift from Michael Platten (Addgene plasmid # 233980 ; http://n2t.net/addgene:233980 ; RRID:Addgene_233980)
